>Addgene plasmid #218657 | PLEKHA3 (FAPP1) g2 lentiCRISPRv2-opti | addgene full sequence | sequence record 431976 | Addgene NGS Result
GACATTGATTATTGACTAGTTATTAATAGTAATCAATTACGGGGTCATTAGTTCATAGCCCATATATGGA
GTTCCGCGTTACATAACTTACGGTAAATGGCCCGCCTGGCTGACCGCCCAACGACCCCCGCCCATTGACG
TCAATAATGACGTATGTTCCCATAGTAACGCCAATAGGGACTTTCCATTGACGTCAATGGGTGGAGTATT
TACGGTAAACTGCCCACTTGGCAGTACATCAAGTGTATCATATGCCAAGTACGCCCCCTATTGACGTCAA
TGACGGTAAATGGCCCGCCTGGCATTATGCCCAGTACATGACCTTATGGGACTTTCCTACTTGGCAGTAC
ATCTACGTATTAGTCATCGCTATTACCATGGTGATGCGGTTTTGGCAGTACATCAATGGGCGTGGATAGC
GGTTTGACTCACGGGGATTTCCAAGTCTCCACCCCATTGACGTCAATGGGAGTTTGTTTTGGCACCAAAA
TCAACGGGACTTTCCAAAATGTCGTAACAACTCCGCCCCATTGACGCAAATGGGCGGTAGGCGTGTACGG
TGGGAGGTCTATATAAGCAGCGCGTTTTGCCTGTACTGGGTCTCTCTGGTTAGACCAGATCTGAGCCTGG
GAGCTCTCTGGCTAACTAGGGAACCCACTGCTTAAGCCTCAATAAAGCTTGCCTTGAGTGCTTCAAGTAG
TGTGTGCCCGTCTGTTGTGTGACTCTGGTAACTAGAGATCCCTCAGACCCTTTTAGTCAGTGTGGAAAAT
CTCTAGCAGTGGCGCCCGAACAGGGACTTGAAAGCGAAAGGGAAACCAGAGGAGCTCTCTCGACGCAGGA
CTCGGCTTGCTGAAGCGCGCACGGCAAGAGGCGAGGGGCGGCGACTGGTGAGTACGCCAAAAATTTTGAC
TAGCGGAGGCTAGAAGGAGAGAGATGGGTGCGAGAGCGTCAGTATTAAGCGGGGGAGAATTAGATCGCGA
TGGGAAAAAATTCGGTTAAGGCCAGGGGGAAAGAAAAAATATAAATTAAAACATATAGTATGGGCAAGCA
GGGAGCTAGAACGATTCGCAGTTAATCCTGGCCTGTTAGAAACATCAGAAGGCTGTAGACAAATACTGGG
ACAGCTACAACCATCCCTTCAGACAGGATCAGAAGAACTTAGATCATTATATAATACAGTAGCAACCCTC
TATTGTGTGCATCAAAGGATAGAGATAAAAGACACCAAGGAAGCTTTAGACAAGATAGAGGAAGAGCAAA
ACAAAAGTAAGACCACCGCACAGCAAGCGGCCGCTGATCTTCAGACCTGGAGGAGGAGATATGAGGGACA
ATTGGAGAAGTGAATTATATAAATATAAAGTAGTAAAAATTGAACCATTAGGAGTAGCACCCACCAAGGC
AAAGAGAAGAGTGGTGCAGAGAGAAAAAAGAGCAGTGGGAATAGGAGCTTTGTTCCTTGGGTTCTTGGGA
GCAGCAGGAAGCACTATGGGCGCAGCGTCAATGACGCTGACGGTACAGGCCAGACAATTATTGTCTGGTA
TAGTGCAGCAGCAGAACAATTTGCTGAGGGCTATTGAGGCGCAACAGCATCTGTTGCAACTCACAGTCTG
GGGCATCAAGCAGCTCCAGGCAAGAATCCTGGCTGTGGAAAGATACCTAAAGGATCAACAGCTCCTGGGG
ATTTGGGGTTGCTCTGGAAAACTCATTTGCACCACTGCTGTGCCTTGGAATGCTAGTTGGAGTAATAAAT
CTCTGGAACAGATTTGGAATCACACGACCTGGATGGAGTGGGACAGAGAAATTAACAATTACACAAGCTT
AATACACTCCTTAATTGAAGAATCGCAAAACCAGCAAGAAAAGAATGAACAAGAATTATTGGAATTAGAT
AAATGGGCAAGTTTGTGGAATTGGTTTAACATAACAAATTGGCTGTGGTATATAAAATTATTCATAATGA
TAGTAGGAGGCTTGGTAGGTTTAAGAATAGTTTTTGCTGTACTTTCTATAGTGAATAGAGTTAGGCAGGG
ATATTCACCATTATCGTTTCAGACCCACCTCCCAACCCCGAGGGGACCCGACAGGCCCGAAGGAATAGAA
GAAGAAGGTGGAGAGAGAGACAGAGACAGATCCATTCGATTAGTGAACGGATCGGCACTGCGTGCGCCAA
TTCTGCAGACAAATGGCAGTATTCATCCACAATTTTAAAAGAAAAGGGGGGATTGGGGGGTACAGTGCAG
GGGAAAGAATAGTAGACATAATAGCAACAGACATACAAACTAAAGAATTACAAAAACAAATTACAAAAAT
TCAAAATTTTCGGGTTTATTACAGGGACAGCAGAGATCCAGTTTGGTTAATTAAGGTACCGAGGGCCTAT
TTCCCATGATTCCTTCATATTTGCATATACGATACAAGGCTGTTAGAGAGATAATTAGAATTAATTTGAC
TGTAAACACAAAGATATTAGTACAAAATACGTGACGTAGAAAGTAATAATTTCTTGGGTAGTTTGCAGTT
TTAAAATTATGTTTTAAAATGGACTATCATATGCTTACCGTAACTTGAAAGTATTTCGATTTCTTGGCTT
TATATATCTTGTGGAAAGGACGAAACACCGTTATCTAAAACAAACCAACGGTTTAAGAGCTATGCTGGAA
ACAGCATAGCAAGTTTAAATAAGGCTAGTCCGTTATCAACTTGAAAAAGTGGCACCGAGTCGGTGCTTTT
TTGAATTCGCTAGCTAGGTCTTGAAAGGAGTGGGAATTGGCTCCGGTGCCCGTCAGTGGGCAGAGCGCAC
ATCGCCCACAGTCCCCGAGAAGTTGGGGGGAGGGGTCGGCAATTGATCCGGTGCCTAGAGAAGGTGGCGC
GGGGTAAACTGGGAAAGTGATGTCGTGTACTGGCTCCGCCTTTTTCCCGAGGGTGGGGGAGAACCGTATA
TAAGTGCAGTAGTCGCCGTGAACGTTCTTTTTCGCAACGGGTTTGCCGCCAGAACACAGGACCGGTTCTA
GAGCGCTGCCACCATGGACAAGAAGTACAGCATCGGCCTGGACATCGGCACCAACTCTGTGGGCTGGGCC
GTGATCACCGACGAGTACAAGGTGCCCAGCAAGAAATTCAAGGTGCTGGGCAACACCGACCGGCACAGCA
TCAAGAAGAACCTGATCGGAGCCCTGCTGTTCGACAGCGGCGAAACAGCCGAGGCCACCCGGCTGAAGAG
AACCGCCAGAAGAAGATACACCAGACGGAAGAACCGGATCTGCTATCTGCAAGAGATCTTCAGCAACGAG
ATGGCCAAGGTGGACGACAGCTTCTTCCACAGACTGGAAGAGTCCTTCCTGGTGGAAGAGGATAAGAAGC
ACGAGCGGCACCCCATCTTCGGCAACATCGTGGACGAGGTGGCCTACCACGAGAAGTACCCCACCATCTA
CCACCTGAGAAAGAAACTGGTGGACAGCACCGACAAGGCCGACCTGCGGCTGATCTATCTGGCCCTGGCC
CACATGATCAAGTTCCGGGGCCACTTCCTGATCGAGGGCGACCTGAACCCCGACAACAGCGACGTGGACA
AGCTGTTCATCCAGCTGGTGCAGACCTACAACCAGCTGTTCGAGGAAAACCCCATCAACGCCAGCGGCGT
GGACGCCAAGGCCATCCTGTCTGCCAGACTGAGCAAGAGCAGACGGCTGGAAAATCTGATCGCCCAGCTG
CCCGGCGAGAAGAAGAATGGCCTGTTCGGAAACCTGATTGCCCTGAGCCTGGGCCTGACCCCCAACTTCA
AGAGCAACTTCGACCTGGCCGAGGATGCCAAACTGCAGCTGAGCAAGGACACCTACGACGACGACCTGGA
CAACCTGCTGGCCCAGATCGGCGACCAGTACGCCGACCTGTTTCTGGCCGCCAAGAACCTGTCCGACGCC
ATCCTGCTGAGCGACATCCTGAGAGTGAACACCGAGATCACCAAGGCCCCCCTGAGCGCCTCTATGATCA
AGAGATACGACGAGCACCACCAGGACCTGACCCTGCTGAAAGCTCTCGTGCGGCAGCAGCTGCCTGAGAA
GTACAAAGAGATTTTCTTCGACCAGAGCAAGAACGGCTACGCCGGCTACATTGACGGCGGAGCCAGCCAG
GAAGAGTTCTACAAGTTCATCAAGCCCATCCTGGAAAAGATGGACGGCACCGAGGAACTGCTCGTGAAGC
TGAACAGAGAGGACCTGCTGCGGAAGCAGCGGACCTTCGACAACGGCAGCATCCCCCACCAGATCCACCT
GGGAGAGCTGCACGCCATTCTGCGGCGGCAGGAAGATTTTTACCCATTCCTGAAGGACAACCGGGAAAAG
ATCGAGAAGATCCTGACCTTCCGCATCCCCTACTACGTGGGCCCTCTGGCCAGGGGAAACAGCAGATTCG
CCTGGATGACCAGAAAGAGCGAGGAAACCATCACCCCCTGGAACTTCGAGGAAGTGGTGGACAAGGGCGC
TTCCGCCCAGAGCTTCATCGAGCGGATGACCAACTTCGATAAGAACCTGCCCAACGAGAAGGTGCTGCCC
AAGCACAGCCTGCTGTACGAGTACTTCACCGTGTATAACGAGCTGACCAAAGTGAAATACGTGACCGAGG
GAATGAGAAAGCCCGCCTTCCTGAGCGGCGAGCAGAAAAAGGCCATCGTGGACCTGCTGTTCAAGACCAA
CCGGAAAGTGACCGTGAAGCAGCTGAAAGAGGACTACTTCAAGAAAATCGAGTGCTTCGACTCCGTGGAA
ATCTCCGGCGTGGAAGATCGGTTCAACGCCTCCCTGGGCACATACCACGATCTGCTGAAAATTATCAAGG
ACAAGGACTTCCTGGACAATGAGGAAAACGAGGACATTCTGGAAGATATCGTGCTGACCCTGACACTGTT
TGAGGACAGAGAGATGATCGAGGAACGGCTGAAAACCTATGCCCACCTGTTCGACGACAAAGTGATGAAG
CAGCTGAAGCGGCGGAGATACACCGGCTGGGGCAGGCTGAGCCGGAAGCTGATCAACGGCATCCGGGACA
AGCAGTCCGGCAAGACAATCCTGGATTTCCTGAAGTCCGACGGCTTCGCCAACAGAAACTTCATGCAGCT
GATCCACGACGACAGCCTGACCTTTAAAGAGGACATCCAGAAAGCCCAGGTGTCCGGCCAGGGCGATAGC
CTGCACGAGCACATTGCCAATCTGGCCGGCAGCCCCGCCATTAAGAAGGGCATCCTGCAGACAGTGAAGG
TGGTGGACGAGCTCGTGAAAGTGATGGGCCGGCACAAGCCCGAGAACATCGTGATCGAAATGGCCAGAGA
GAACCAGACCACCCAGAAGGGACAGAAGAACAGCCGCGAGAGAATGAAGCGGATCGAAGAGGGCATCAAA
GAGCTGGGCAGCCAGATCCTGAAAGAACACCCCGTGGAAAACACCCAGCTGCAGAACGAGAAGCTGTACC
TGTACTACCTGCAGAATGGGCGGGATATGTACGTGGACCAGGAACTGGACATCAACCGGCTGTCCGACTA
CGATGTGGACCATATCGTGCCTCAGAGCTTTCTGAAGGACGACTCCATCGACAACAAGGTGCTGACCAGA
AGCGACAAGAACCGGGGCAAGAGCGACAACGTGCCCTCCGAAGAGGTCGTGAAGAAGATGAAGAACTACT
GGCGGCAGCTGCTGAACGCCAAGCTGATTACCCAGAGAAAGTTCGACAATCTGACCAAGGCCGAGAGAGG
CGGCCTGAGCGAACTGGATAAGGCCGGCTTCATCAAGAGACAGCTGGTGGAAACCCGGCAGATCACAAAG
CACGTGGCACAGATCCTGGACTCCCGGATGAACACTAAGTACGACGAGAATGACAAGCTGATCCGGGAAG
TGAAAGTGATCACCCTGAAGTCCAAGCTGGTGTCCGATTTCCGGAAGGATTTCCAGTTTTACAAAGTGCG
CGAGATCAACAACTACCACCACGCCCACGACGCCTACCTGAACGCCGTCGTGGGAACCGCCCTGATCAAA
AAGTACCCTAAGCTGGAAAGCGAGTTCGTGTACGGCGACTACAAGGTGTACGACGTGCGGAAGATGATCG
CCAAGAGCGAGCAGGAAATCGGCAAGGCTACCGCCAAGTACTTCTTCTACAGCAACATCATGAACTTTTT
CAAGACCGAGATTACCCTGGCCAACGGCGAGATCCGGAAGCGGCCTCTGATCGAGACAAACGGCGAAACC
GGGGAGATCGTGTGGGATAAGGGCCGGGATTTTGCCACCGTGCGGAAAGTGCTGAGCATGCCCCAAGTGA
ATATCGTGAAAAAGACCGAGGTGCAGACAGGCGGCTTCAGCAAAGAGTCTATCCTGCCCAAGAGGAACAG
CGATAAGCTGATCGCCAGAAAGAAGGACTGGGACCCTAAGAAGTACGGCGGCTTCGACAGCCCCACCGTG
GCCTATTCTGTGCTGGTGGTGGCCAAAGTGGAAAAGGGCAAGTCCAAGAAACTGAAGAGTGTGAAAGAGC
TGCTGGGGATCACCATCATGGAAAGAAGCAGCTTCGAGAAGAATCCCATCGACTTTCTGGAAGCCAAGGG
CTACAAAGAAGTGAAAAAGGACCTGATCATCAAGCTGCCTAAGTACTCCCTGTTCGAGCTGGAAAACGGC
CGGAAGAGAATGCTGGCCTCTGCCGGCGAACTGCAGAAGGGAAACGAACTGGCCCTGCCCTCCAAATATG
TGAACTTCCTGTACCTGGCCAGCCACTATGAGAAGCTGAAGGGCTCCCCCGAGGATAATGAGCAGAAACA
GCTGTTTGTGGAACAGCACAAGCACTACCTGGACGAGATCATCGAGCAGATCAGCGAGTTCTCCAAGAGA
GTGATCCTGGCCGACGCTAATCTGGACAAAGTGCTGTCCGCCTACAACAAGCACCGGGATAAGCCCATCA
GAGAGCAGGCCGAGAATATCATCCACCTGTTTACCCTGACCAATCTGGGAGCCCCTGCCGCCTTCAAGTA
CTTTGACACCACCATCGACCGGAAGAGGTACACCAGCACCAAAGAGGTGCTGGACGCCACCCTGATCCAC
CAGAGCATCACCGGCCTGTACGAGACACGGATCGACCTGTCTCAGCTGGGAGGCGACAAGCGACCTGCCG
CCACAAAGAAGGCTGGACAGGCTAAGAAGAAGAAAGATTACAAAGACGATGACGATAAGGGATCCGGCGC
AACAAACTTCTCTCTGCTGAAACAAGCCGGAGATGTCGAAGAGAATCCTGGACCGACCGAGTACAAGCCC
ACGGTGCGCCTCGCCACCCGCGACGACGTCCCCAGGGCCGTACGCACCCTCGCCGCCGCGTTCGCCGACT
ACCCCGCCACGCGCCACACCGTCGATCCGGACCGCCACATCGAGCGGGTCACCGAGCTGCAAGAACTCTT
CCTCACGCGCGTCGGGCTCGACATCGGCAAGGTGTGGGTCGCGGACGACGGCGCCGCGGTGGCGGTCTGG
ACCACGCCGGAGAGCGTCGAAGCGGGGGCGGTGTTCGCCGAGATCGGCCCGCGCATGGCCGAGTTGAGCG
GTTCCCGGCTGGCCGCGCAGCAACAGATGGAAGGCCTCCTGGCGCCGCACCGGCCCAAGGAGCCCGCGTG
GTTCCTGGCCACCGTCGGAGTCTCGCCCGACCACCAGGGCAAGGGTCTGGGCAGCGCCGTCGTGCTCCCC
GGAGTGGAGGCGGCCGAGCGCGCCGGGGTGCCCGCCTTCCTGGAGACCTCCGCGCCCCGCAACCTCCCCT
TCTACGAGCGGCTCGGCTTCACCGTCACCGCCGACGTCGAGGTGCCCGAAGGACCGCGCACCTGGTGCAT
GACCCGCAAGCCCGGTGCCTGAACGCGTTAAGTCGACAATCAACCTCTGGATTACAAAATTTGTGAAAGA
TTGACTGGTATTCTTAACTATGTTGCTCCTTTTACGCTATGTGGATACGCTGCTTTAATGCCTTTGTATC
ATGCTATTGCTTCCCGTATGGCTTTCATTTTCTCCTCCTTGTATAAATCCTGGTTGCTGTCTCTTTATGA
GGAGTTGTGGCCCGTTGTCAGGCAACGTGGCGTGGTGTGCACTGTGTTTGCTGACGCAACCCCCACTGGT
TGGGGCATTGCCACCACCTGTCAGCTCCTTTCCGGGACTTTCGCTTTCCCCCTCCCTATTGCCACGGCGG
AACTCATCGCCGCCTGCCTTGCCCGCTGCTGGACAGGGGCTCGGCTGTTGGGCACTGACAATTCCGTGGT
GTTGTCGGGGAAATCATCGTCCTTTCCTTGGCTGCTCGCCTGTGTTGCCACCTGGATTCTGCGCGGGACG
TCCTTCTGCTACGTCCCTTCGGCCCTCAATCCAGCGGACCTTCCTTCCCGCGGCCTGCTGCCGGCTCTGC
GGCCTCTTCCGCGTCTTCGCCTTCGCCCTCAGACGAGTCGGATCTCCCTTTGGGCCGCCTCCCCGCGTCG
ACTTTAAGACCAATGACTTACAAGGCAGCTGTAGATCTTAGCCACTTTTTAAAAGAAAAGGGGGGACTGG
AAGGGCTAATTCACTCCCAACGAAGACAAGATCTGCTTTTTGCTTGTACTGGGTCTCTCTGGTTAGACCA
GATCTGAGCCTGGGAGCTCTCTGGCTAACTAGGGAACCCACTGCTTAAGCCTCAATAAAGCTTGCCTTGA
GTGCTTCAAGTAGTGTGTGCCCGTCTGTTGTGTGACTCTGGTAACTAGAGATCCCTCAGACCCTTTTAGT
CAGTGTGGAAAATCTCTAGCAGGGCCCGTTTAAACCCGCTGATCAGCCTCGACTGTGCCTTCTAGTTGCC
AGCCATCTGTTGTTTGCCCCTCCCCCGTGCCTTCCTTGACCCTGGAAGGTGCCACTCCCACTGTCCTTTC
CTAATAAAATGAGGAAATTGCATCGCATTGTCTGAGTAGGTGTCATTCTATTCTGGGGGGTGGGGTGGGG
CAGGACAGCAAGGGGGAGGATTGGGAAGACAATAGCAGGCATGCTGGGGATGCGGTGGGCTCTATGGCTT
CTGAGGCGGAAAGAACCAGCTGGGGCTCTAGGGGGTATCCCC
[124 nt withheld, positions 9073-9196]
C
[91 nt withheld, positions 9198-9288]
A
[49 nt withheld, positions 9290-9338]
CCTTTGACGTTGGAGTCCACGTTCTTT
[37 nt withheld, positions 9366-9402]
ACCCTATCTCGGTCTATTCTTTTGATTTATAAGGGATTTTGCCGATTTCGGCCTATTGGTTAAAAAATGA
GCTGATTTAACAAAAATTTAACGCGAATTAATTCTGTGGAATGTGTGTCAGTTAGGGTGTGGAAAGTCCC
CAGGCTCCCCAGCAGGCAGAAGTATGCAAAGCATGCATCTCAATTAGTCAGCAACCAGGTGTGGAAAGTC
CCCAGGCTCCCCAGCAGGCAGAAGTATGCAAAGCATGCATCTCAATTAGTCAGCAACCATAGTCCCGCCC
CTAACTCCGCCCATCCCGCCCCTAACTCCGCCCAGTTCCGCCCATTCTCCGCCCCATGGCTGACTAATTT
TTTTTATTTATGCAGAGGCCGAGGCCGCCTCTGCCTCTGAGCTATTCCAGAAGTAGTGAGGAGGCTTTTT
TGGAGGCCTAGGCTTTTGCAAAAAGCTCCCGGGAGCTTGTATATCCATTTTCGGATCTGATCAGCACGTG
TTGACAATTAATCATCGGCATAGTATATCGGCATAGTATAATACGACAAGGTGAGGAACTAAACCATGGC
CAAGTTGACCAGTGCCGTTCCGGTGCTCACCGCGCGCGACGTCGCCGGAGCGGTCGAGTTCTGGACCGAC
CGGCTCGGGTTCTCCCGGGACTTCGTGGAGGACGACTTCGCCGGTGTGGTCCGGGACGACGTGACCCTGT
TCATCAGCGCGGTCCAGGACCAGGTGGTGCCGGACAACACCCTGGCCTGGGTGTGGGTGCGCGGCCTGGA
CGAGCTGTACGCCGAGTGGTCGGAGGTCGTGTCCACGAACTTCCGGGACGCCTCCGGGCCGGCCATGACC
GAGATCGGCGAGCAGCCGTGGGGGCGGGAGTTCGCCCTGCGCGACCCGGCCGGCAACTGCGTGCACTTCG
TGGCCGAGGAGCAGGACTGACACGTGCTACGAGATTTCGATTCCACCGCCGCCTTCTATGAAAGGTTGGG
CTTCGGAATCGTTTTCCGGGACGCCGGCTGGATGATCCTCCAGCGCGGGGATCTCATGCTGGAGTTCTTC
GCCCACCCCAACTTGTTTATTGCAGCTTATAATGGTTACAAATAAAGCAATAGCATCACAAATTTCACAA
ATAAAGCATTTTTTTCACTGCATTCTAGTTGTGGTTTGTCCAAACTCATCAATGTATCTTATCATGTCTG
TATACCGTCGACCTCTAGCTAGAGCTTGGCGTAATCATGGTCATAGCTGTTTCCTGTGTGAAATTGTTAT
CCGCTCACAATTCCACACAACATACGAGCCGGAAGCATAAAGTGTAAAGCCTGGGGTGCCTAATGAGTGA
GCTAACTCACATTAATTGCGTTGCGCTCACTGCCCGCTTTCCAGTCGGGAAACCTGTCGTGCCAGCTGCA
TTAATGAATCGGCCAACGCGCGGGGAGAGGCGGTTTGCGTATTGGGCGCTCTTCCGCTTCCTCGCTCACT
GACTCGCTGCGCTCGGTCGTTCGGCTGCGGCGAGCGGTATCAGCTCACTCAAAGGCGGTAATACGGTTAT
CCACAGAATCAGGGGATAACGCAGGAAAGAACATGTGAGCAAAAGGCCAGCAAAAGGCCAGGAACCGTAA
AAAGGCCGCGTTGCTGGCGTTTTTCCATAGGCTCCGCCCCCCTGACGAGCATCACAAAAATCGACGCTCA
AGTCAGAGGTGGCGAAACCCGACAGGACTATAAAGATACCAGGCGTTTCCCCCTGGAAGCTCCCTCGTGC
GCTCTCCTGTTCCGACCCTGCCGCTTACCGGATACCTGTCCGCCTTTCTCCCTTCGGGAAGCGTGGCGCT
TTCTCATAGCTCACGCTGTAGGTATCTCAGTTCGGTGTAGGTCGTTCGCTCCAAGCTGGGCTGTGTGCAC
GAACCCCCCGTTCAGCCCGACCGCTGCGCCTTATCCGGTAACTATCGTCTTGAGTCCAACCCGGTAAGAC
ACGACTTATCGCCACTGGCAGCAGCCACTGGTAACAGGATTAGCAGAGCGAGGTATGTAGGCGGTGCTAC
AGAGTTCTTGAAGTGGTGGCCTAACTACGGCTACACTAGAAGAACAGTATTTGGTATCTGCGCTCTGCTG
AAGCCAGTTACCTTCGGAAAAAGAGTTGGTAGCTCTTGATCCGGCAAACAAACCACCGCTGGTAGCGGTG
GTTTTTTTGTTTGCAAGCAGCAGATTACGCGCAGAAAAAAAGGATCTCAAGAAGATCCTTTGATCTTTTC
TACGGGGTCTGACGCTCAGTGGAACGAAAACTCACGTTAAGGGATTTTGGTCATGAGATTATCAAAAAGG
ATCTTCACCTAGATCCTTTTAAATTAAAAATGAAGTTTTAAATCAATCTAAAGTATATATGAGTAAACTT
GGTCTGACAGTTACCAATGCTTAATCAGTGAGGCACCTATCTCAGCGATCTGTCTATTTCGTTCATCCAT
AGTTGCCTGACTCCCCGTCGTGTAGATAACTACGATACGGGAGGGCTTACCATCTGGCCCCAGTGCTGCA
ATGATACCGCGAGACCCACGCTCACCGGCTCCAGATTTATCAGCAATAAACCAGCCAGCCGGAAGGGCCG
AGCGCAGAAGTGGTCCTGCAACTTTATCCGCCTCCATCCAGTCTATTAATTGTTGCCGGGAAGCTAGAGT
AAGTAGTTCGCCAGTTAATAGTTTGCGCAACGTTGTTGCCATTGCTACAGGCATCGTGGTGTCACGCTCG
TCGTTTGGTATGGCTTCATTCAGCTCCGGTTCCCAACGATCAAGGCGAGTTACATGATCCCCCATGTTGT
GCAAAAAAGCGGTTAGCTCCTTCGGTCCTCCGATCGTTGTCAGAAGTAAGTTGGCCGCAGTGTTATCACT
CATGGTTATGGCAGCACTGCATAATTCTCTTACTGTCATGCCATCCGTAAGATGCTTTTCTGTGACTGGT
GAGTACTCAACCAAGTCATTCTGAGAATAGTGTATGCGGCGACCGAGTTGCTCTTGCCCGGCGTCAATAC
GGGATAATACCGCGCCACATAGCAGAACTTTAAAAGTGCTCATCATTGGAAAACGTTCTTCGGGGCGAAA
ACTCTCAAGGATCTTACCGCTGTTGAGATCCAGTTCGATGTAACCCACTCGTGCACCCAACTGATCTTCA
GCATCTTTTACTTTCACCAGCGTTTCTGGGTGAGCAAAAACAGGAAGGCAAAATGCCGCAAAAAAGGGAA
TAAGGGCGACACGGAAATGTTGAATACTCATACTCTTCCTTTTTCAATATTATTGAAGCATTTATCAGGG
TTATTGTCTCATGAGCGGATACATATTTGAATGTATTTAGAAAAATAAACAAATAGGGGTTCCGCGCACA
TTTCCCCGAAAAGTGCCACCTGACGTCGACGGATCGGGAGATCTCCCGATCCCCTATGGTGCACTCTCAG
TACAATCTGCTCTGATGCCGCATAGTTAAGCCAGTATCTGCTCCCTGCTTGTGTGTTGGAGGTCGCTGAG
TAGTGCGCGAGCAAAATTTAAGCTACAACAAGGCAAGGCTTGACCGACAATTGCATGAAGAATCTGCTTA
GGGTTAGGCGTTTTGCGCTGCTTCGCGATGTACGGGCCAGATATACGCGTT
Features (pLannotate 1.2.2; 33 found; start..end, strand, type, name):
      1..380     +  enhancer       CMV enhancer: human cytomegalovirus immediate early enhancer
    381..580     +  promoter       CMV promoter: human cytomegalovirus (CMV) immediate early promoter
    598..778     +  LTR            5' LTR (truncated): truncated 5' long terminal repeat (LTR) from HIV-1
    825..950     +  misc_feature   HIV-1 Ψ: packaging signal of human immunodeficiency virus type 1
    934..1297    +  CDS            HIV-1 gag (fragment): gag protein from human immunodeficiency virus 1; gag
   1443..1676    +  misc_feature   RRE: The Rev response element (RRE) of HIV-1 allows for Rev-dependent mRNA export from the nucleus to the cytoplasm.
   2053..2153    +  CDS            Rev (fragment): human immunodeficiency virus 1 (HIV-1) Rev protein; rev; enhances nuclear export of unspliced and incompletely spliced viral mRNAs
   2203..2320    +  misc_feature   cPPT/CTS: central polypurine tract and central termination sequence of HIV-1
   2371..2611    +  promoter       U6 promoter: RNA polymerase III promoter for human U6 snRNA
   2659..2726    +  misc_RNA       tracrRNA (fragment): trans-activating CRISPR RNA for the Streptococcus pyogenes CRISPR/Cas9 system
   2744..2762    +  CDS            small t antigen (fragment): SV40 (simian virus 40) small t antigen
   2788..2999    +  promoter       EF-1α core promoter: core promoter for human elongation factor EF-1α
   3024..7127    +  CDS            Cas9: Cas9 (Csn1) endonuclease from the Streptococcus pyogenes Type II CRISPR/Cas system generates RNA-guided double strand breaks in DNA
   7265..7862    +  CDS            PuroR (fragment): puromycin N-acetyltransferase; pac from Streptomyces; confers resistance to puromycin
   7878..8466    +  misc_feature   WPRE: woodchuck hepatitis virus posttranscriptional regulatory element
   8517..8536    +  misc_feature   cPPT/CTS (fragment): central polypurine tract and central termination sequence of HIV-1
   8538..8771    +  LTR            3' LTR (ΔU3): self-inactivating 3' long terminal repeat (LTR) from HIV-1
   8803..9027    +  polyA_signal   bGH poly(A) signal: bovine growth hormone polyadenylation signal
   9031..9052    +  promoter       SV40 promoter (fragment): SV40 enhancer and early promoter
   9073..9501    +  rep_origin     f1 ori (sequence partly withheld): f1 bacteriophage origin of replication; arrow indicates direction of (+) strand synthesis
   9515..9844    +  promoter       SV40 promoter: SV40 enhancer and early promoter
   9892..9939    +  promoter       EM7 promoter: synthetic bacterial promoter&nbsp
   9958..10332   +  CDS            BleoR: antibiotic-binding protein; Sh ble from Streptoalloteichus hindustanus; confers resistance to bleomycin, phleomycin, and Zeocin™
  10342..10467   +  CDS            ble (fragment): BLE_KLEPN - Experimental evidence at protein level: Swiss-Prot protein existence level 1. Binding protein with a strong affinity to the bleomycin family of antibiotics. Binds to CL990; an antimitotic-antibiotic compound. From Klebsiella pneumoniae.
  10462..10583   +  polyA_signal   SV40 poly(A) signal: SV40 polyadenylation signal
  10654..10676   -  protein_bind   lac operator (fragment): The lac repressor binds to the lac operator to inhibit transcription in E. coli. This inhibition can be relieved by adding lactose or isopropyl-β-D-thiogalactopyranoside (IPTG). lac repressor encoded by lacI
  10680..10710   -  promoter       lac promoter: promoter for the E. coli lac operon
  10725..10746   -  protein_bind   CAP binding site: CAP binding activates transcription in the presence of cAMP. E. coli catabolite activator protein
  10759..10851   -  CDS            lacI (fragment): lac repressor; lacI; The lac repressor binds to the lac operator to inhibit transcription in E. coli. This inhibition can be relieved by adding lactose or isopropyl-β-D-thiogalactopyranoside (IPTG).
  11034..11622   -  rep_origin     ori: high-copy-number ColE1/pMB1/pBR322/pUC origin of replication
  11793..12653   -  CDS            AmpR: β-lactamase; bla; confers resistance to ampicillin, carbenicillin, and related antibiotics
  12654..12758   -  promoter       AmpR promoter: bla
  12817..12869   -  misc_feature   bom (fragment): basis of mobility region from pBR322
