[The description below was written by a language model from this plasmid's Addgene catalogue record and pLannotate feature annotations shown in this document.]
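Description:
PLEKHA3 (FAPP1) g2 lentiCRISPRv2-opti is an all-in-one lentiviral CRISPR knockout vector built on the LentiCRISPRv2-Opti backbone and carrying a single guide RNA (guide 2) against human PLEKHA3, also known as FAPP1. The roughly 13 kb plasmid is maintained in E. coli through a high-copy ColE1/pUC-type origin with ampicillin selection (AmpR). The backbone also contains an f1 origin and an SV40/EM7-driven bleomycin/Zeocin resistance cassette located outside the lentiviral transfer region. Like other plasmids with LTR repeats, it is propagated in a recombination-deficient strain.

The transfer cassette is a third-generation, self-inactivating HIV-1 design. A CMV enhancer/promoter replaces the U3 of the truncated 5' LTR to drive genomic RNA production in packaging cells, followed by the Ψ packaging signal with a partial gag, the RRE for Rev-dependent export, and the cPPT/CTS. It ends with a ΔU3 3' LTR and a downstream bGH polyadenylation signal. Within it, a human U6 Pol III promoter transcribes the PLEKHA3 guide fused to an S. pyogenes tracrRNA-derived scaffold. An EF-1α core promoter expresses S. pyogenes Cas9 followed by the puromycin N-acetyltransferase gene. The element linking the two coding regions is not annotated in the feature table. A WPRE downstream enhances transcript expression. After packaging and transduction, integrated cells can be selected with puromycin, and Cas9 cutting at the PLEKHA3 target produces disrupting indels. The associated work concerns proteomic profiling of cellular responses to NLRP3 agonists, for which this plasmid served as a PLEKHA3 knockout reagent.
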