Addgene plasmid #218657: PLEKHA3 (FAPP1) g2 lentiCRISPRv2-opti
Purpose: Knockout vector for human PLEKHA3 (FAPP1)
Depositing lab: Wade Harper. Depositing organization: Harvard Medical School. Publication: Spatiotemporal proteomic profiling of cellular responses to NLRP3 agonists. Hollingsworth LR, Veeraraghavan P, Paulo JA, Harper JW. bioRxiv 2024.04.19.590338 10.1101/2024.04.19.590338.
Backbone
  Vector backbone: LentiCRISPRv2-Opti (Addgene #163126)
  Vector type: Mammalian Expression, Lentiviral, CRISPR
  Selectable markers: Puromycin
Growth in bacteria
  Bacterial resistance: Ampicillin, 100 μg/mL
  Growth temperature: 30°C
  Growth strain: NEB Stable
  Copy number: High Copy
Gene/Insert
  Gene/Insert name: PLEKHA3 (alt name: FAPP1)
  gRNA/shRNA sequence: TTATCTAAAACAAACCAACG
  Species: H. sapiens (human)
  Entrez Gene: PLEKHA3 (a.k.a. FAPP1)
  Cloning method: Unknown
  Sequencing primers: 5′ hU6-F (5'-GAGGGCCTATTTCCCATGATT-3')
Terms and licenses: Academic/Nonprofit Terms; Industry Terms: Not Available to Industry
Depositor comments: Additional data, code, and other details related to this work (Hollingsworth et al. 2024) are available at https://harperlab.pubpub.org/pub/nlrp3/.
How to cite: PLEKHA3 (FAPP1) g2 lentiCRISPRv2-opti was a gift from Wade Harper (Addgene plasmid # 218657 ; http://n2t.net/addgene:218657 ; RRID:Addgene_218657)
